>Addgene plasmid #68941 | pAT773 | depositor full sequence | sequence record 121351 | pAT773 sequence 5761 bps
ATCCATCAAAATTCGTTTTCTCTATGTTGGATTCCTTGTTGCTCATATTGTGATGATAATTTCTACAAAT
ATAGTCATTGGTAACTATCTATGAAACTGTTTGATACTTTTATAGTTGATTAAACTTGTTCATGGCATTT
GCCTTAATATCATCCGCTATGTCAATGTAGGGTTTCATAGCTTTGTAGTCGCTGTGTCCCGTCCATTTCA
TGACCACCTGTGCCGGGATTCCGAGAGCCAGCGCATTGCAGATGAATGTCCTTCTTCCTGCATGGGTACT
GAGCAAAGCGTATTTGGGTGTGACTTCATCAATACGTTCATTTCCCTTGTAGTAGGTTTCCCGTACAGGC
TCGTTGATTTCTGCCAGTTCGCCCAGCTCTTTCAGGTAATCGTTCATCTTCTGGTTGCTGATGACGGGCA
GAGCCATGTAATTCTCGAAATGGATGTCCTTGTATTTGTCCAGTATGGCTTTGCTGTATTTGTTCAGTTC
AATCGTCAGGCTGTCGGCAGTCTTGACTGTGGTTATTTCGATGTGGTCGGACTTCACATCGCTTCTTTTC
AGATTGCGAACATCCGAATACCGCAAACTCGTAAAGCAGCAGAACAGGAAAACATCACGCACACGTTCCA
GGTATTGCTTATCCTTGGGTATCTGGTAGTCTTTCAGCTTGTTCAGTTCATCCCAAGTCAGGAAGATTAC
TTTTTTCGAGGTGGTTTTCAGTTTCGGTTTGAACGTATCGTATGCAATGTTCTGATGATGTCCTTTCTTG
AAGCTCCAGCGCAGGAACCATTTGAGGAATCCCATTTGCTTGCCGATGGTGCTGTTTCTCATATCCTTGG
TGTCACGCAGGAAGTTGACGTATTCGTTCAATCCAAACTCGTTGAAATAGTTGAACGTTGCATCCTCCTT
GAACTCTTTGAGGTGGTTCCTCACTGCTGCAAATTTTTCATAGGTGGATGCCGTCCAGTTATTCTGGTTA
CCGCACTCTTTTACAAACTCATCGAACACCTCCCAAAAGCTGACAGGGGCTTCTTCCGGCTGTTCTTCGC
TGGTGTCTTTCATTCTCATGTTGAAAGCTTCCTTCAACTGTTGGGTCGTTGGCATGACCTCCTGCACCTC
AAATTCCTTGAAAATATTCTGGATTTCGGCATAGTATTTCAGCAAGTCCGTATTGATTTCGGCTGCACTT
TGCTTTAGCTTGTTGGTACATCCGCTCTTTACCCGCTGCTTATCTGCATCCCATTTGGCTACGTCAATCC
GGTAGCCCGTTGTAAACTCGATGCGTTGGCTGGCAAAGATGACACGCATACGGATGGGTACGTTCTCTAC
GATTGGCACACCGTTCTTTTTCCGGCTCTCCAATGCAAAAATGATGTTGCGCTTGATATTCATAATTGGG
TGCGTTTGAAATTCTACACCCAAATATACACCCAATTATTGAGATAGCAAAAGACATTTAGAAACATTTA
CTTTTACTCTATATTGTAATTTACACTTGATTATCAGTCGTTTGCAGTCTTATGATATTCTGTGAAAGTA
TAAGTTCGAGAGCCTGTCTCTCCGCAAAAAACGCTGAAAATCAGCAGATTGCAAAACAAACACCCTGTTT
TACACCCAAGAATGTAAAGTCGGCTGTTTTTGTTTTATTTAAGATAATACAACCACTACATAATAAAAGA
GTAGCGATATTAAAAGAATCCGATGAGAAAAGACTAATATTTATCTATCCATTCAGTTTGATTTTTCAGG
ACTTTACATCGTCCTGAAAGTATTTGTTGGTACCGGTACCGAGGACGCGTAAACATTTACAGTTGCATGT
GGCCTATTGTTTTTAGCCGTTAAATATTTTATAACTATTAAATAGCGATACAAATTGTTCGAAACTAATA
TTGTTTATATCATATATTCTCGCATGTTTTAAAGCTTTATTAAATTGATTTTTTGTAAACAGTTTTTCGT
ACTCTTTGTTAACCCATTTCATTACAAAAGTTTCATATTTTTTTCTCTCTTTAAATGCCATTTTTGCTGG
CTTTCTTTTTAATACAATTAATGTGCTATCCACTTTAGGTTTTGGATGGAAATAATACCTAGGAATTTTT
GCTAATATAGAAATATCTACCTCTGCCATTAACAGCAATGCTAGTGATCTGTTTGTATCTAATAACATTT
TAGCAAAACCATATTCCACTATTAAATAACTTATTGTGGCTGAACTTTCAAAAACAATTTTTCGAATTAT
ATTTGTGCTTATGTTGTAAGGTATGCTGCCAAATATTTTATATGGATTGTGGCTAGGAAATGTAAATTTC
AGTATATCATCATTTACTATTTGATAGTTAGGATAATTTAAGAGCTTATTACGAGTTACCTCACATAATT
TAGAATCAATTTCTATCGCCGTTACAAAATTACATCTCTTTACCAATCCAGCAGTAAAATGACCTTTCCC
TGCACCTATTTCAAAGATGTTATCTTTTTCATCTAAACTTATGCAATTCATTATTTTTTCTATGTGATAT
TTTGAAGTAATAAAATTTTGACTATCTTTTATATTTACTTTGTTCATTATAACCTCTCCTTAATTTATTG
CATCTCTTTTCGAATATTTATGTTTTTTGAGAAAAGAACGTACTCATGGTTCATCCCGATATGCGTATCG
GTCTGTATATCAGCAACTTTCTATGTGTTTCAACTACAATAGTCATCTATTCTCATCTTTCTGAGTCCAC
CCCCTGCAAAGCCCCTCTTTACGACATAAAAATTCGGTCGGAAAAGGTATGCAAAAGATGTTTCTCTCTT
TAAGAGAAACTCTTCGGGATGCAAAAATATGAAAATAACTCCAATTCACCAAATTATATAGCGACTTTTT
TACAAAATGCTAAAATTTGTTGATTTCCGTCAAGCAATTGTTGAGCAAAAATGTCTTTTACGATAAAATG
ATACCTCAATATCAACTGTTTAGCAAAACGATATTTCTCTTAAAGAGAGAAACACCTTTTTGTTCACCAA
TCCCCGACTTTTAATCCCGCGGCCATGATTGAAAAAGGAAGAGTATGAGTATTCAACATTTCCGTGTCGC
CCTTATTCCCTTTTTTGCGGCATTTTGCCTTCCTGTTTTTGCTCACCCAGAAACGCTGGTGAAAGTAAAA
GATGCTGAAGATCAGTTGGGTGCACGAGTGGGTTACATCGAACTGGATCTCAACAGCGGTAAGATCCTTG
AGAGTTTTCGCCCCGAAGAACGTTTTCCAATGATGAGCACTTTTAAAGTTCTGCTATGTGGCGCGGTATT
ATCCCGTATTGACGCCGGGCAAGAGCAACTCGGTCGCCGCATACACTATTCTCAGAATGACTTGGTTGAG
TACTCACCAGTCACAGAAAAGCATCTTACGGATGGCATGACAGTAAGAGAATTATGCAGTGCTGCCATAA
CCATGAGTGATAACACTGCGGCCAACTTACTTCTGACAACGATCGGAGGACCGAAGGAGCTAACCGCTTT
TTTGCACAACATGGGGGATCATGTAACTCGCCTTGATCGTTGGGAACCGGAGCTGAATGAAGCCATACCA
AACGACGAGCGTGACACCACGATGCCTGTAGCAATGGCAACAACGTTGCGCAAACTATTAACTGGCGAAC
TACTTACTCTAGCTTCCCGGCAACAATTAATAGACTGGATGGAGGCGGATAAAGTTGCAGGACCACTTCT
GCGCTCGGCCCTTCCGGCTGGCTGGTTTATTGCTGATAAATCTGGAGCCGGTGAGCGTGGGTCTCGCGGT
ATCATTGCAGCACTGGGGCCAGATGGTAAGCCCTCCCGTATCGTAGTTATCTACACGACGGGGAGTCAGG
CAACTATGGATGAACGAAATAGACAGATCGCTGAGATAGGTGCCTCACTGATTAAGCATTGGTAACTGTC
AGACCAAGTTTACTCATAACGCGTCAATTCGAGGGGGATCAATTCCGTGATAGGTGGGCTGCCCTTCCTG
GTTGGCTTGGTTTCATCAGCCATCCGCTTGCCCTCATCTGTTACGCCGGCGGTAGCCGGCCAGCCTCGCA
GAGCAGGATTCCCGTTGAGCACCGCCAGGTGCGAATAAGGGACAGTGAAGAAGGAACACCCGCTCGCGGG
TGGGCCTACTTCACCTATCCTGCCCGGCTGACGCCGTTGGATACACCAAGGAAAGTCTACACGAACCCTT
TGGCAAAATCCTGTATATCGTGCGAAAAAGGATGGATATACCGAAAAAATCGCTATAATGACCCCGAAGC
AGGGTTATGCAGCGGAAAACGGAATTGATCCGGCCACGATGCGTCCGGCGTAGAGGATCTGAAGATCAGC
AGTTCAACCTGTTGATAGTACGTACTAAGCTCTCATGTTTCACGTACTAAGCTCTCATGTTTAACGTACT
AAGCTCTCATGTTTAACGAACTAAACCCTCATGGCTAACGTACTAAGCTCTCATGGCTAACGTACTAAGC
TCTCATGTTTCACGTACTAAGCTCTCATGTTTGAACAATAAAATTAATATAAATCAGCAACTTAAATAGC
CTCTAAGGTTTTAAGTTTTATAAGAAAAAAAAGAATATATAAGGCTTTTAAAGCTTTTAAGGTTTAACGG
TTGTGGACAACAAGCCAGGGATGTAACGCACTGAGAAGCCCTTAGAGCCTCTCAAAGCAATTTTGAGTGA
CACAGGAACACTTAACGGCTGACATGGGAATTCCCCTCCACCGCGGTGGCGGCCGCTGATCTGGAAGAAG
CAATGAAAGCTGCTGTTAAGTCTCCGAATCAGGTATTGTTCCTGACAGGTGTATTCCCATCCGGTAAACG
CGGATACTTTGCAGTTGATCTGACTCAGGAATAAATTATAAATTAAGGTAAGAAGATTGTAGGATAAGCT
AATGAAATAGAAAAAGGATGCCGTCACACAACTTGTCGGCATTCTTTTTTGCTTTGCAACAGCATAGCTC
AGCACAGAAGTTGCCTAAATATGTATGTTAACAAATTATTTGTCGTAACTTTGCACTCCCATATAAAAGA
AAAGACACCATGGTTTTTACTCTGGAAGATTTTGTTGGCGATTGGCGTCAGACCGCGGGTTATAATTTGG
ATCAAGTCCTGGAACAGGGTGGCGTAAGCTCTCTGTTCCAGAACCTGGGTGTGAGCGTGACGCCGATTCA
GCGCATCGTTCTGTCCGGCGAGAACGGTCTGAAAATTGATATTCATGTGATCATCCCGTACGAAGGCCTG
AGCGGTGACCAAATGGGTCAAATCGAGAAAATCTTTAAAGTCGTCTACCCAGTTGACGATCACCACTTCA
AGGTTATCTTGCATTACGGTACGCTGGTGATTGATGGTGTGACCCCGAATATGATTGACTATTTCGGCCG
TCCGTATGAAGGCATTGCCGTTTTTGACGGTAAAAAGATCACCGTCACCGGTACCCTGTGGAATGGCAAT
AAGATTATTGACGAGCGTCTGATTAACCCGGACGGCAGCCTGCTGTTCCGCGTGACCATCAACGGTGTCA
CGGGTTGGCGTCTGTGCGAGCGCATCCTGGCATAATGAACTGCACTTGCTTTGATAATTAATGATAAACA
ATCTAAAAGCACTCTAATCGTTATCGGAGTGCTTTTAGATTACTAATCAAATTGCTTCTACTAATTGCCT
ATCTTCCAGTGATGGAACAGCATTTGTGCATTGGCTGCAACAATCAGCCTTACTTGTGCCTGTTCTATTT
CCGAACCGACCGCTTGTATGA
Features (pLannotate 1.2.2; 8 found; start..end, strand, type, name):
   1839..2567    -  CDS            ermC': ERM_BACIU - Experimental evidence at protein level: Swiss-Prot protein existence level 1. This protein produces a dimethylation of the adenine residue at position 2085 in 23S rRNA, resulting in reduced affinity between ribosomes and macrolide-lincosamide-streptogramin B antibiotics. From Bacillus subtilis.
   3038..3054    +  promoter       AmpR promoter (fragment): bla
   3055..3915    +  CDS            AmpR: β-lactamase; bla; confers resistance to ampicillin, carbenicillin, and related antibiotics
   3968..4013    -  CDS            traJ (fragment): oriT-recognizing protein; traJ
   4046..4155    -  oriT           oriT: incP origin of transfer
   4326..4714    +  rep_origin     R6K γ ori: γ replication origin from E. coli plasmid R6K; requires the R6K initiator protein pi for replication
   4726..4747    +  misc_feature   MCS (fragment): pBluescript multiple cloning site
   5038..5562    +  CDS            LUCI_OPLGR (fragment): Experimental evidence at protein level: Swiss-Prot protein existence level 1. Catalytic subunit of oplophorus-luciferin 2-monooxygenase. Oxidoreductase that converts coelenterazine (the oplophorus luciferin) to coelenteramide under emission of blue light with a maximum at 454 nm. Is also active with bisdeoxycoelenterazine. From Oplophorus gracilirostris (Luminous shrimp).
