[The description below was written by a language model from this plasmid's Addgene catalogue record and pLannotate feature annotations shown in this document.]
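Description:
pAT773 is a 5,761 bp bacterial expression plasmid built on the pNBU2 backbone and designed to deliver a constitutive luciferase reporter into Bacteroides, in the context of work on engineering the human gut commensal Bacteroides thetaiotaomicron. It is a shuttle-type construct that is maintained in E. coli but is not expected to replicate autonomously in the target organism. Its only annotated replication origin is the R6K γ ori, which depends on the pi initiator protein, so the plasmid is propagated at low copy in a pir-expressing strain (Pir1). Selection in E. coli is by ampicillin through the β-lactamase gene (AmpR). An incP oriT, flanked by a fragment of traJ, allows the plasmid to be mobilised by conjugation from an E. coli donor. An erm-family rRNA methylase gene (matched by the annotation software to ermC') provides the erythromycin selection listed for Bacteroides. pNBU2 vectors are generally known as integrating vectors that insert into the Bacteroides chromosome. However, the integrase and attachment site are not annotated in the feature table, which leaves a large part of the backbone uncharacterised.

The payload is NanoLuc, a 516 bp insert. The table identifies it by its similarity to the catalytic subunit of the Oplophorus gracilirostris luciferase, the deep-sea shrimp enzyme from which NanoLuc was engineered. According to the catalogue entry, it is expressed constitutively from the PAM1 promoter together with the GH022 ribosome binding site. Neither element is picked up by the automated annotation, but they presumably lie in the unannotated region between the multiple cloning site fragment and the luciferase coding sequence. The construct serves as a luminescent readout of the expression strength of this particular promoter and RBS combination in Bacteroides.
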