Addgene plasmid #68941: pAT773
Purpose: NanoLuc expressed constiutively from PAM1 and GH022 RBS, pNBU2 backbone, AmpR
Depositing lab: Timothy Lu & Christopher Voigt. Depositing organization: Massachusetts Institute of Technology. Publication: Programming a Human Commensal Bacterium, Bacteroides thetaiotaomicron, to Sense and Respond to Stimuli in the Murine Gut Microbiota. Mimee M, Tucker AC, Voigt CA, Lu TK. Cell Syst. 2015 Jul 29;1(1):62-71. doi: 10.1016/j.cels.2015.06.001. PubMed 26918244.
Backbone
  Vector backbone: pNBU2
  Total vector size (bp): 5761
  Vector type: Bacterial Expression
  Selectable markers: Erythromycin in Bacteroides
Growth in bacteria
  Bacterial resistance: Ampicillin, 100 μg/mL
  Growth temperature: 37°C
  Growth strain: Pir1
  Copy number: Low Copy
Gene/Insert
  Gene/Insert name: NanoLuc
  Insert size (bp): 516
Terms and licenses: Academic/Nonprofit Terms; Industry Terms: Not Available to Industry
How to cite: pAT773 was a gift from Timothy Lu & Christopher Voigt (Addgene plasmid # 68941 ; http://n2t.net/addgene:68941 ; RRID:Addgene_68941)
