>Addgene plasmid #68941 | pAT773 | addgene partial sequence | sequence record 126315 | pGP704-R 5'-aacaagccagggatgtaacg-3'
ATTTTGAGTGACACAGGAACACTTAACGGCTGACATGGGAATTCCCCTCCACCGCGGTGGCGGCCGCTGA
TCTGGAAGAAGCAATGAAAGCTGCTGTTAAGTCTCCGAATCAGGTATTGTTCCTGACAGGTGTATTCCCA
TCCGGTAAACGCGGATACTTTGCAGTTGATCTGACTCAGGAATAAATTATAAATTAAGGTAAGAAGATTG
TAGGATAAGCTAATGAAATAGAAAAAGGATGCCGTCACACAACTTGTCGGCATTCTTTTTTGCTTTGCAA
CAGCATAGCTCAGCACAGAAGTTGCCTAAATATGTATGTTAACAAATTATTTGTCGTAACTTTGCACTCC
CATATAAAAGAAAAGACACCATGGTTTTTACTCTGGAAGATTTTGTTGGCGATTGGCGTCAGACCGCGGG
TTATAATTTGGATCAAGTCCTGGAACAGGGTGGCGTAAGCTCTCTGTTCCAGAACCTGGGTGTGAGCGTG
ACGCCGATTCAGCGCATCGTTCTGTCCGGCGAGAACGGTCTGAAAATTGATATTCATGTGATCATCCCGT
ACGAAGGCCTGAGCGGTGACCAAATGGGTCAAATCGAGAAAATCTTTAAAGTCGTCTACCCAGTTGACGA
TCACCACTTCAAGGTTATCTTGCATTACGGTACGCTGGTGATTGATGGTGTGACCCCGAATATGATTGAC
TATTTCGGCCGTCCGTATGAAGGCATTGCCGTTTTTGACGGTAAAAAGATCACCGTCACCGGTACCCTGT
GGAATGGCAATAAGATTATTGACGAGCGTCTGATTAACCCGGACGGCAGCCTGCTGTTCCGCGTGACCAT
CAACGGTGTCACGGGTTGGCGTCTGTGCGAGCGCATCCTGGCATAATGA
