>Addgene plasmid #68941 | pAT773 | addgene partial sequence | sequence record 126316 | hhvEBNA1-R 5'-TGGAATAGCAAGGGCAGTTC-3'
TTGATGGTCACGCGGAACAGCAGGCTGCCGTCCGGGTTAATCAGACGCTCGTCAATAATCTTATTGCCAT
TCCACAGGGTACCGGTGACGGTGATCTTTTTACCGTCAAAAACGGCAATGCCTTCATACGGACGGCCGAA
ATAGTCAATCATATTCGGGGTCACACCATCAATCACCAGCGTACCGTAATGCAAGATAACCTTGAAGTGG
TGATCGTCAACTGGGTAGACGACTTTAAAGATTTTCTCGATTTGACCCATTTGGTCACCGCTCAGGCCTT
CGTACGGGATGATCACATGAATATCAATTTTCAGACCGTTCTCGCCGGACAGAACGATGCGCTGAATCGG
CGTCACGCTCACACCCAGGTTCTGGAACAGAGAGCTTACGCCACCCTGTTCCAGGACTTGATCCAAATTA
TAACCCGCGGTCTGACGCCAATCGCCAACAAAATCTTCCAGAGTAAAAACCATGGTGTCTTTTCTTTTAT
ATGGGAGTGCAAAGTTACGACAAATAATTTGTTAACATACATATTTAGGCAACTTCTGTGCTGAGCTATG
CTGTTGCAAAGCAAAAAAGAATGCCGACAAGTTGTGTGACGGCATCCTTTTTCTATTTCATTAGCTTATC
CTACAATCTTCTTACCTTAATTTATAATTTATTCCTGAGTCAGATCAACTGCAAAGTATCCGCGTTTACC
GGATGGGAATACACCTGTCAGGAACAATACCTGATTCGGAGACTTAACAGCAGCTTTCATTGCTTCT
